Addgene plasmid #130740: pMSCVbsd-PPARD-L282A
Purpose: Vector encoding PPARD cDNA for retroviral transduction
Depositing lab: Till Adhikary. Depositing organization: Philipps-Universitaet Marburg. Publication: PPARbeta/delta recruits NCOR and regulates transcription reinitiation of ANGPTL4. Legrand N, Bretscher CL, Zielke S, Wilke B, Daude M, Fritz B, Diederich WE, Adhikary T. Nucleic Acids Res. 2019 Oct 10;47(18):9573-9591. doi: 10.1093/nar/gkz685. PubMed 31428774.
Backbone
  Vector backbone: pMSCVbsd
  Vector type: Retroviral
  Selectable markers: Blasticidin
Growth in bacteria
  Bacterial resistance: Ampicillin, 100 μg/mL
  Growth temperature: 37°C
  Growth strain: NEB Stable
  Copy number: High Copy
Gene/Insert
  Gene/Insert name: PPARD L282A
  Species: H. sapiens (human)
  Mutation: L282A
  Entrez Gene: PPARD (a.k.a. FAAR, NR1C2, NUC1, NUCI, NUCII, PPARB)
  Cloning method: Restriction Enzyme; 5′ cloning site BglII (destroyed during cloning); 3′ cloning site XhoI (not destroyed)
  Sequencing primers: 5′ pMSCVseqfw (CCCTTGAACCTCCTCGTTCGACC); 3′ pMSCVseqrv (GAGACGTGCTACTTCCATTTGTC)
Terms and licenses: Academic/Nonprofit Terms; Industry Terms: Not Available to Industry
Depositor comments: Generated by PCR mutagenesis. Please visit https://www.biorxiv.org/content/10.1101/525576v2 for BioRxiv preprint.
How to cite: pMSCVbsd-PPARD-L282A was a gift from Till Adhikary (Addgene plasmid # 130740 ; http://n2t.net/addgene:130740 ; RRID:Addgene_130740)
