[The description below was written by a language model from this plasmid's Addgene catalogue record and pLannotate feature annotations shown in this document.]
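Description:
pMSCVbsd-PPARD-L282A is a gammaretroviral transfer vector built on the pMSCVbsd backbone, a murine stem cell virus design, for stable delivery of a mutant human PPARD cDNA into mammalian cells by retroviral transduction. In bacteria it is maintained through a high-copy ColE1/pUC-type origin and selected with ampicillin via the β-lactamase gene. The remaining bacterial annotations (lac promoter/operator, and fragments of lacI, lacZα, rop, bom, TcR and env) are short backbone remnants with no evident functional role in the construct.

The proviral region begins with the 5' LTR from murine embryonic stem cell virus, followed by the Ψ packaging signal and a truncated gag segment lacking its start codon. Together these allow the genomic RNA to be efficiently encapsidated when viral proteins are supplied in trans by a packaging cell line. The PPARD open reading frame sits directly downstream and, with no dedicated internal promoter annotated upstream of it, is presumably transcribed from the 5' LTR. It encodes the ligand-activated nuclear receptor PPARβ/δ carrying an L282A substitution that was introduced by PCR mutagenesis, and the insert was cloned between a BglII site (destroyed) and an XhoI site (retained). No epitope tag is annotated. A mouse PGK promoter then drives blasticidin S deaminase, allowing selection of transduced cells with blasticidin. The automated annotation labels the 3' LTR as fragments of a ΔU3 self-inactivating MMLV LTR, but this is a partial match, and the record does not otherwise describe the vector as self-inactivating.

The record does not state the functional consequence of L282A. The associated study concerns PPARβ/δ, NCOR recruitment and transcriptional regulation of ANGPTL4, so the construct is probably used to express this mutant receptor stably for comparison with other PPARD variants.
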