Features (pLannotate 1.2.2; 20 found; start..end, strand, type, name):
      1..517     +  LTR            5' LTR: 5' long terminal repeat from murine embryonic stem cell virus
    581..922     +  misc_feature   MESV Ψ: packaging signal of murine embryonic stem cell virus
    989..1405    +  CDS            gag (truncated): truncated Moloney murine leukemia virus (MMLV) gag gene lacking the start codon
   1418..2740    +  CDS            PPARD: PPARD_HUMAN - Also known as NR1C2, PPARB. Experimental evidence at protein level: Swiss-Prot protein existence level 1. Ligand-activated transcription factor. Receptor that binds peroxisome proliferators such as hypolipidemic drugs and fatty acids. Has a preference for poly-unsaturated fatty acids, such as gamma- linoleic acid and eicosapentanoic acid. Once activated by a ligand, the receptor binds to promoter elements of target genes. Regulates the peroxisomal beta-oxidation pathway of fatty acids. Functions as transcription activator for the acyl-CoA oxidase gene. Decreases expression of NPC
   2766..3265    +  promoter       PGK promoter: mouse phosphoglycerate kinase 1 promoter
   3286..3684    +  CDS            BSD: blasticidin S deaminase; Aspergillus terreus BSD; confers resistance to blasticidin
   3729..3763    +  LTR            3' LTR (ΔU3) (fragment): self-inactivating 3' long terminal repeat (LTR) from Moloney murine leukemia virus
   3760..4054    +  LTR            3' LTR (ΔU3) (fragment): self-inactivating 3' long terminal repeat (LTR) from Moloney murine leukemia virus
   4216..4232    -  protein_bind   lac operator: The lac repressor binds to the lac operator to inhibit transcription in E. coli. This inhibition can be relieved by adding lactose or isopropyl-β-D-thiogalactopyranoside (IPTG). lac repressor encoded by lacI
   4240..4270    -  promoter       lac promoter: promoter for the E. coli lac operon
   4285..4306    -  protein_bind   CAP binding site: CAP binding activates transcription in the presence of cAMP. E. coli catabolite activator protein
   4319..4411    -  CDS            lacI (fragment): lac repressor; lacI; The lac repressor binds to the lac operator to inhibit transcription in E. coli. This inhibition can be relieved by adding lactose or isopropyl-β-D-thiogalactopyranoside (IPTG).
   4594..5182    -  rep_origin     ori: high-copy-number ColE1/pMB1/pBR322/pUC origin of replication
   5353..6213    -  CDS            AmpR: β-lactamase; bla; confers resistance to ampicillin, carbenicillin, and related antibiotics
   6214..6318    -  promoter       AmpR promoter: bla
   6413..6448    +  CDS            rop (fragment): Rop protein, which maintains plasmids at low copy number; rop
   6550..6649    +  misc_feature   bom (fragment): basis of mobility region from pBR322
   6655..6804    -  CDS            lacZα (fragment): LacZα fragment of β-galactosidase; lacZ fragment
   6804..7005    -  CDS            TcR (fragment): tetracycline efflux protein; tet; confers resistance to tetracycline
   7006..7104    +  CDS            env (fragment): murine leukemia virus gPr80 envelope polyprotein precursor; env; proteolytically cleaved into gp70SU and p15TM subunits
>Addgene plasmid #130740 | pMSCVbsd-PPARD-L282A | addgene full sequence | sequence record 255137 | Addgene NGS Result
AATGAAAGACCCCACCTGTAGGTTTGGCAAGCTAGCTTAAGTAACGCCATTTTGCAAGGCATGGAAAATA
CATAACTGAGAATAGAGAAGTTCAGATCAAGGTTAGGAACAGAGAGACAGCAGAATATGGGCCAAACAGG
ATATCTGTGGTAAGCAGTTCCTGCCCCGGCTCAGGGCCAAGAACAGATGGTCCCCAGATGCGGTCCCGCC
CTCAGCAGTTTCTAGAGAACCATCAGATGTTTCCAGGGTGCCCCAAGGACCTGAAATGACCCTGTGCCTT
ATTTGAACTAACCAATCAGTTCGCTTCTCGCTTCTGTTCGCGCGCTTCTGCTCCCCGAGCTCAATAAAAG
AGCCCACAACCCCTCACTCGGCGCGCCAGTCCTCCGATAGACTGCGTCGCCCGGGTACCCGTATTCCCAA
TAAAGCCTCTTGCTGTTTGCATCCGAATCGTGGACTCGCTGATCCTTGGGAGGGTCTCCTCAGATTGATT
GACTGCCCACCTCGGGGGTCTTTCATTTGGAGGTTCCACCGAGATTTGGAGACCCCTGCCCAGGGACCAC
CGACCCCCCCGCCGGGAGGTAAGCTGGCCAGCGGTCGTTTCGTGTCTGTCTCTGTCTTTGTGCGTGTTTG
TGCCGGCATCTAATGTTTGCGCCTGCGTCTGTACTAGTTAGCTAACTAGCTCTGTATCTGGCGGACCCGT
GGTGGAACTGACGAGTTCTGAACACCCGGCCGCAACCCTGGGAGACGTCCCAGGGACTTTGGGGGCCGTT
TTTGTGGCCCGACCTGAGGAAGGGAGTCGATGTGGAATCCGACCCCGTCAGGATATGTGGTTCTGGTAGG
AGACGAGAACCTAAAACAGTTCCCGCCTCCGTCTGAATTTTTGCTTTCGGTTTGGAACCGAAGCCGCGCG
TCTTGTCTGCTGCAGCGCTGCAGCATCGTTCTGTGTTGTCTCTGTCTGACTGTGTTTCTGTATTTGTCTG
AAAATTAGGGCCAGACTGTTACCACTCCCTTAAGTTTGACCTTAGGTCACTGGAAAGATGTCGAGCGGAT
CGCTCACAACCAGTCGGTAGATGTCAAGAAGAGACGTTGGGTTACCTTCTGCTCTGCAGAATGGCCAACC
TTTAACGTCGGATGGCCGCGAGACGGCACCTTTAACCGAGACCTCATCACCCAGGTTAAGATCAAGGTCT
TTTCACCTGGCCCGCATGGACACCCAGACCAGGTCCCCTACATCGTGACCTGGGAAGCCTTGGCTTTTGA
CCCCCCTCCCTGGGTCAAGCCCTTTGTACACCCTAAGCCTCCGCCTCCTCTTCCTCCATCCGCCCCGTCT
CTCCCCCTTGAACCTCCTCGTTCGACCCCGCCTCGATCCTCCCTTTATCCAGCCCTCACTCCTTCTCTAG
GCGCCGGAATTAGATCCATGGAGCAGCCACAGGAGGAAGCCCCTGAGGTCCGGGAAGAGGAGGAGAAAGA
GGAAGTGGCAGAGGCAGAAGGAGCCCCAGAGCTCAATGGGGGACCACAGCATGCACTTCCTTCCAGCAGC
TACACAGACCTCTCCCGGAGCTCCTCGCCACCCTCACTGCTGGACCAACTGCAGATGGGCTGTGACGGGG
CCTCATGCGGCAGCCTCAACATGGAGTGCCGGGTGTGCGGGGACAAGGCATCGGGCTTCCACTACGGTGT
TCATGCATGTGAGGGGTGCAAGGGCTTCTTCCGTCGTACGATCCGCATGAAGCTGGAGTACGAGAAGTGT
GAGCGCAGCTGCAAGATTCAGAAGAAGAACCGCAACAAGTGCCAGTACTGCCGCTTCCAGAAGTGCCTGG
CACTGGGCATGTCACACAACGCTATCCGTTTTGGTCGGATGCCGGAGGCTGAGAAGAGGAAGCTGGTGGC
AGGGCTGACTGCAAACGAGGGGAGCCAGTACAACCCACAGGTGGCCGACCTGAAGGCCTTCTCCAAGCAC
ATCTACAATGCCTACCTGAAAAACTTCAACATGACCAAAAAGAAGGCCCGCAGCATCCTCACCGGCAAAG
CCAGCCACACGGCGCCCTTTGTGATCCACGACATCGAGACATTGTGGCAGGCAGAGAAGGGGCTGGTGTG
GAAGCAGTTGGTGAATGGCCTGCCTCCCTACAAGGAGATCAGCGTGCACGTCTTCTACCGCTGCCAGTGC
ACCACAGTGGAGACCGTGCGGGAGCTCACTGAGTTCGCCAAGAGCATCCCCAGCTTCAGCAGCCTCTTCC
TCAACGACCAGGTTACCCTTGCCAAGTATGGCGTGCACGAGGCCATCTTCGCCATGCTGGCCTCTATCGT
CAACAAGGACGGGCTGCTGGTAGCCAACGGCAGTGGCTTTGTCACCCGTGAGTTCCTGCGCAGCCTCCGC
AAACCCTTCAGTGATATCATTGAGCCTAAGTTTGAATTTGCTGTCAAGTTCAACGCCCTGGAACTTGATG
ACAGTGACCTGGCCCTATTCATTGCGGCCATCATTCTGTGTGGAGACCGGCCAGGCCTCATGAACGTTCC
ACGGGTGGAGGCTATCCAGGACACCATCCTGCGTGCCCTCGAATTCCACCTGCAGGCCAACCACCCTGAT
GCCCAGTACCTCTTCCCCAAGCTGCTGCAGAAGATGGCTGACCTGCGGCAACTGGTCACCGAGCACGCCC
AGATGATGCAGCGGATCAAGAAGACCGAAACCGAGACCTCGCTGCACCCTCTGCTCCAGGAGATCTACAA
GGACATGTACTAACTCGAGGTTAACGAATTCTACCGGGTAGGGGAGGCGCTTTTCCCAAGGCAGTCTGGA
GCATGCGCTTTAGCAGCCCCGCTGGGCACTTGGCGCTACACAAGTGGCCTCTGGCCTCGCACACATTCCA
CATCCACCGGTAGGCGCCAACCGGCTCCGTTCTTTGGTGGCCCCTTCGCGCCACCTTCTACTCCTCCCCT
AGTCAGGAAGTTCCCCCCCGCCCCGCAGCTCGCGTCGTGCAGGACGTGACAAATGGAAGTAGCACGTCTC
ACTAGTCTCGTGCAGATGGACAGCACCGCTGAGCAATGGAAGCGGGTAGGCCTTTGGGGCAGCGGCCAAT
AGCAGCTTTGCTCCTTCGCTTTCTGGGCTCAGAGGCTGGGAAGGGGTGGGTCCGGGGGCGGGCTCAGGGG
CGGGCTCAGGGGCGGGGCGGGCGCCCGAAGGTCCTCCGGAGGCCCGGCATTCTGCACGCTTCAAAAGCGC
ACGTCTGCCGCGCTGTTCTCCTCTTCCTCATCTCCGGGCCTTTCGACCTGCAGCCCAAGCTTACCATGGC
CAAGCCTTTGTCTCAAGAAGAATCCACCCTCATTGAAAGAGCAACGGCTACAATCAACAGCATCCCCATC
TCTGAAGACTACAGCGTCGCCAGCGCAGCTCTCTCTAGCGACGGCCGCATCTTCACTGGTGTCAATGTAT
ATCATTTTACTGGGGGACCTTGTGCAGAACTCGTGGTGCTGGGCACTGCTGCTGCTGCGGCAGCTGGCAA
CCTGACTTGTATCGTCGCGATCGGAAATGAGAACAGGGGCATCTTGAGCCCCTGCGGACGGTGCCGACAG
GTGCTTCTCGATCTGCATCCTGGGATCAAAGCCATAGTGAAGGACAGTGATGGACAGCCGACGGCAGTTG
GGATTCGTGAATTGCTGCCCTCTGGTTATGTGTGGGAGGGCTAATCGATAAAATAAAAGATTTTATTTAG
TCTCCAGAAAAAGGGGGGAATGAAAGACCCCACCTGTAGGTTTGGCAAGCTAGAGAACCATCAGATGTTT
CCAGGGTGCCCCAAGGACCTGAAATGACCCTGTGCCTTATTTGAACTAACCAATCAGTTCGCTTCTCGCT
TCTGTTCGCGCGCTTCTGCTCCCCGAGCTCAATAAAAGAGCCCACAACCCCTCACTCGGCGCGCCAGTCC
TCCGATAGACTGCGTCGCCCGGGTACCCGTGTATCCAATAAACCCTCTTGCAGTTGCATCCGACTTGTGG
TCTCGCTGTTCCTTGGGAGGGTCTCCTCTGAGTGATTGACTACCCGTCAGCGGGGGTCTTTCATGGGTAA
CAGTTTCTTGAAGTTGGAGAACAACATTCTGAGGGTAGGAGTCGAATATTAAGTAATCCTGACTCAATTA
GCCACTGTTTTGAATCCACATACTCCAATACTCCTGAAATAGTTCATTATGGACAGCGCAGAAAGAGCTG
GGGAGAATTGTGAAATTGTTATCCGCTCACAATTCCACACAACATACGAGCCGGAAGCATAAAGTGTAAA
GCCTGGGGTGCCTAATGAGTGAGCTAACTCACATTAATTGCGTTGCGCTCACTGCCCGCTTTCCAGTCGG
GAAACCTGTCGTGCCAGCTGCATTAATGAATCGGCCAACGCGCGGGGAGAGGCGGTTTGCGTATTGGGCG
CTCTTCCGCTTCCTCGCTCACTGACTCGCTGCGCTCGGTCGTTCGGCTGCGGCGAGCGGTATCAGCTCAC
TCAAAGGCGGTAATACGGTTATCCACAGAATCAGGGGATAACGCAGGAAAGAACATGTGAGCAAAAGGCC
AGCAAAAGGCCAGGAACCGTAAAAAGGCCGCGTTGCTGGCGTTTTTCCATAGGCTCCGCCCCCCTGACGA
GCATCACAAAAATCGACGCTCAAGTCAGAGGTGGCGAAACCCGACAGGACTATAAAGATACCAGGCGTTT
CCCCCTGGAAGCTCCCTCGTGCGCTCTCCTGTTCCGACCCTGCCGCTTACCGGATACCTGTCCGCCTTTC
TCCCTTCGGGAAGCGTGGCGCTTTCTCATAGCTCACGCTGTAGGTATCTCAGTTCGGTGTAGGTCGTTCG
CTCCAAGCTGGGCTGTGTGCACGAACCCCCCGTTCAGCCCGACCGCTGCGCCTTATCCGGTAACTATCGT
CTTGAGTCCAACCCGGTAAGACACGACTTATCGCCACTGGCAGCAGCCACTGGTAACAGGATTAGCAGAG
CGAGGTATGTAGGCGGTGCTACAGAGTTCTTGAAGTGGTGGCCTAACTACGGCTACACTAGAAGAACAGT
ATTTGGTATCTGCGCTCTGCTGAAGCCAGTTACCTTCGGAAAAAGAGTTGGTAGCTCTTGATCCGGCAAA
CAAACCACCGCTGGTAGCGGTGGTTTTTTTGTTTGCAAGCAGCAGATTACGCGCAGAAAAAAAGGATCTC
AAGAAGATCCTTTGATCTTTTCTACGGGGTCTGACGCTCAGTGGAACGAAAACTCACGTTAAGGGATTTT
GGTCATGAGATTATCAAAAAGGATCTTCACCTAGATCCTTTTAAATTAAAAATGAAGTTTTAAATCAATC
TAAAGTATATATGAGTAAACTTGGTCTGACAGTTACCAATGCTTAATCAGTGAGGCACCTATCTCAGCGA
TCTGTCTATTTCGTTCATCCATAGTTGCCTGACTCCCCGTCGTGTAGATAACTACGATACGGGAGGGCTT
ACCATCTGGCCCCAGTGCTGCAATGATACCGCGAGACCCACGCTCACCGGCTCCAGATTTATCAGCAATA
AACCAGCCAGCCGGAAGGGCCGAGCGCAGAAGTGGTCCTGCAACTTTATCCGCCTCCATCCAGTCTATTA
ATTGTTGCCGGGAAGCTAGAGTAAGTAGTTCGCCAGTTAATAGTTTGCGCAACGTTGTTGCCATTGCTAC
AGGCATCGTGGTGTCACGCTCGTCGTTTGGTATGGCTTCATTCAGCTCCGGTTCCCAACGATCAAGGCGA
GTTACATGATCCCCCATGTTGTGCAAAAAAGCGGTTAGCTCCTTCGGTCCTCCGATCGTTGTCAGAAGTA
AGTTGGCCGCAGTGTTATCACTCATGGTTATGGCAGCACTGCATAATTCTCTTACTGTCATGCCATCCGT
AAGATGCTTTTCTGTGACTGGTGAGTACTCAACCAAGTCATTCTGAGAATAGTGTATGCGGCGACCGAGT
TGCTCTTGCCCGGCGTCAATACGGGATAATACCGCGCCACATAGCAGAACTTTAAAAGTGCTCATCATTG
GAAAACGTTCTTCGGGGCGAAAACTCTCAAGGATCTTACCGCTGTTGAGATCCAGTTCGATGTAACCCAC
TCGTGCACCCAACTGATCTTCAGCATCTTTTACTTTCACCAGCGTTTCTGGGTGAGCAAAAACAGGAAGG
CAAAATGCCGCAAAAAAGGGAATAAGGGCGACACGGAAATGTTGAATACTCATACTCTTCCTTTTTCAAT
ATTATTGAAGCATTTATCAGGGTTATTGTCTCATGAGCGGATACATATTTGAATGTATTTAGAAAAATAA
ACAAATAGGGGTTCCGCGCACATTTCCCCGAAAAGTGCCACCTGACGTCTAAGAAACCATTATTATCATG
ACATTAACCTATAAAAATAGGCGTATCACGAGGCCCTTTCGTCTCGCGCGTTTCGGTGATGACGGTGAAA
ACCTCTGACACATGCAGCTCCCGGAGACGGTCACAGCTTGTCTGTAAGCGGATGCCGGGAGCAGACAAGC
CCGTCAGGGCGCGTCAGCGGGTGTTGGCGGGTGTCGGGGCTGGCTTAACTATGCGGCATCAGAGCAGATT
GTACTGAGAGTGCACCATATGCGGTGTGAAATACCGCACAGATGCGTAAGGAGAAAATACCGCATCAGGC
GCCATTCGCCATTCAGGCTGCGCAACTGTTGGGAAGGGCGATCGGTGCGGGCCTCTTCGCTATTACGCCA
GCTGGCGAAAGGGGGATGTGCTGCAAGGCGATTAAGTTGGGTAACGCCAGGGTTTTCCCAGTCACGACGT
TGTAAAACGACGGCGCAAGGAATGGTGCATGCAAGGAGATGGCGCCCAACAGTCCCCCGGCCACGGGGCC
TGCCACCATACCCACGCCGAAACAAGCGCTCATGAGCCCGAAGTGGCGAGCCCGATCTTCCCCATCGGTG
ATGTCGGCGATATAGGCGCCAGCAACCGCACCTGTGGCGCCGGTGATGCCGGCCACGATGCGTCCGGCGT
AGAGGCGATTAGTCCAATTTGTTAAAGACAGGATATCAGTGGTCCAGGCTCTAGTTTTGACTCAACAATA
TCACCAGCTGAAGCCTATAGAGTACGAGCCATAGATAAAATAAAAGATTTTATTTAGTCTCCAGAAAAAG
GGGGG
