>Addgene plasmid #130740 | pMSCVbsd-PPARD-L282A | depositor partial sequence | sequence record 250251 | PPARD L281A
ATGGAGCAGCCACAGGAGGAAGCCCCTGAGGTCCGGGAAGAGGAGGAGAAAGAGGAAGTGGCAGAGGCAG
AAGGAGCCCCAGAGCTCAATGGGGGACCACAGCATGCACTTCCTTCCAGCAGCTACACAGACCTCTCCCG
GAGCTCCTCGCCACCCTCACTGCTGGACCAACTGCAGATGGGCTGTGACGGGGCCTCATGCGGCAGCCTC
AACATGGAGTGCCGGGTGTGCGGGGACAAGGCATCGGGCTTCCACTACGGTGTTCATGCATGTGAGGGGT
GCAAGGGCTTCTTCCGTCGTACGATCCGCATGAAGCTGGAGTACGAGAAGTGTGAGCGCAGCTGCAAGAT
TCAGAAGAAGAACCGCAACAAGTGCCAGTACTGCCGCTTCCAGAAGTGCCTGGCACTGGGCATGTCACAC
AACGCTATCCGTTTTGGTCGGATGCCGGAGGCTGAGAAGAGGAAGCTGGTGGCAGGGCTGACTGCAAACG
AGGGGAGCCAGTACAACCCACAGGTGGCCGACCTGAAGGCCTTCTCCAAGCACATCTACAATGCCTACCT
GAAAAACTTCAACATGACCAAAAAGAAGGCCCGCAGCATCCTCACCGGCAAAGCCAGCCACACGGCGCCC
TTTGTGATCCACGACATCGAGACATTGTGGCAGGCAGAGAAGGGGCTGGTGTGGAAGCAGTTGGTGAATG
GCCTGCCTCCCTACAAGGAGATCAGCGTGCACGTCTTCTACCGCTGCCAGTGCACCACAGTGGAGACCGT
GCGGGAGCTCACTGAGTTCGCCAAGAGCATCCCCAGCTTCAGCAGCCTCTTCCTCAACGACCAGGTTACC
CTTGCCAAGTATGGCGTGCACGAGGCCATCTTCGCCATGCTGGCCTCTATCGTCAACAAGGACGGGCTGC
TGGTAGCCAACGGCAGTGGCTTTGTCACCCGTGAGTTCCTGCGCAGCCTCCGCAAACCCTTCAGTGATAT
CATTGAGCCTAAGTTTGAATTTGCTGTCAAGTTCAACGCCCTGGAACTTGATGACAGTGACCTGGCCCTA
TTCATTGCGGCCATCATTCTGTGTGGAGACCGGCCAGGCCTCATGAACGTTCCACGGGTGGAGGCTATCC
AGGACACCATCCTGCGTGCCCTCGAATTCCACCTGCAGGCCAACCACCCTGATGCCCAGTACCTCTTCCC
CAAGCTGCTGCAGAAGATGGCTGACCTGCGGCAACTGGTCACCGAGCACGCCCAGATGATGCAGCGGATC
AAGAAGACCGAAACCGAGACCTCGCTGCACCCTCTGCTCCAGGAGATCTACAAGGACATGTACTAA
